>Addgene plasmid #126485 | pcDNA-Flag-LmoCas6 | addgene full sequence | sequence record 246632 | Addgene NGS Result
ACCCTATCTCGGTCTATTCTTTTGATTTATAAGGGATTTTGCCGATTTCGGCCTATTGGTTAAAAAATGA
GCTGATTTAACAAAAATTTAACGCGAATTAATTCTGTGGAATGTGTGTCAGTTAGGGTGTGGAAAGTCCC
CAGGCTCCCCAGCAGGCAGAAGTATGCAAAGCATGCATCTCAATTAGTCAGCAACCAGGTGTGGAAAGTC
CCCAGGCTCCCCAGCAGGCAGAAGTATGCAAAGCATGCATCTCAATTAGTCAGCAACCATAGTCCCGCCC
CTAACTCCGCCCATCCCGCCCCTAACTCCGCCCAGTTCCGCCCATTCTCCGCCCCATGGCTGACTAATTT
TTTTTATTTATGCAGAGGCCGAGGCCGCCTCTGCCTCTGAGCTATTCCAGAAGTAGTGAGGAGGCTTTTT
TGGAGGCCTAGGCTTTTGCAAAAAGCTCCCGGGAGCTTGTATATCCATTTTCGGATCTGATCAAGAGACA
GGATGAGGATCGTTTCGCATGATTGAACAAGATGGATTGCACGCAGGTTCTCCGGCCGCTTGGGTGGAGA
GGCTATTCGGCTATGACTGGGCACAACAGACAATCGGCTGCTCTGATGCCGCCGTGTTCCGGCTGTCAGC
GCAGGGGCGCCCGGTTCTTTTTGTCAAGACCGACCTGTCCGGTGCCCTGAATGAACTGCAGGACGAGGCA
GCGCGGCTATCGTGGCTGGCCACGACGGGCGTTCCTTGCGCAGCTGTGCTCGACGTTGTCACTGAAGCGG
GAAGGGACTGGCTGCTATTGGGCGAAGTGCCGGGGCAGGATCTCCTGTCATCTCACCTTGCTCCTGCCGA
GAAAGTATCCATCATGGCTGATGCAATGCGGCGGCTGCATACGCTTGATCCGGCTACCTGCCCATTCGAC
CACCAAGCGAAACATCGCATCGAGCGAGCACGTACTCGGATGGAAGCCGGTCTTGTCGATCAGGATGATC
TGGACGAAGAGCATCAGGGGCTCGCGCCAGCCGAACTGTTCGCCAGGCTCAAGGCGCGCATGCCCGACGG
CGAGGATCTCGTCGTGACCCATGGCGATGCCTGCTTGCCGAATATCATGGTGGAAAATGGCCGCTTTTCT
GGATTCATCGACTGTGGCCGGCTGGGTGTGGCGGACCGCTATCAGGACATAGCGTTGGCTACCCGTGATA
TTGCTGAAGAGCTTGGCGGCGAATGGGCTGACCGCTTCCTCGTGCTTTACGGTATCGCCGCTCCCGATTC
GCAGCGCATCGCCTTCTATCGCCTTCTTGACGAGTTCTTCTGAGCGGGACTCTGGGGTTCGAAATGACCG
ACCAAGCGACGCCCAACCTGCCATCACGAGATTTCGATTCCACCGCCGCCTTCTATGAAAGGTTGGGCTT
CGGAATCGTTTTCCGGGACGCCGGCTGGATGATCCTCCAGCGCGGGGATCTCATGCTGGAGTTCTTCGCC
CACCCCAACTTGTTTATTGCAGCTTATAATGGTTACAAATAAAGCAATAGCATCACAAATTTCACAAATA
AAGCATTTTTTTCACTGCATTCTAGTTGTGGTTTGTCCAAACTCATCAATGTATCTTATCATGTCTGTAT
ACCGTCGACCTCTAGCTAGAGCTTGGCGTAATCATGGTCATAGCTGTTTCCTGTGTGAAATTGTTATCCG
CTCACAATTCCACACAACATACGAGCCGGAAGCATAAAGTGTAAAGCCTGGGGTGCCTAATGAGTGAGCT
AACTCACATTAATTGCGTTGCGCTCACTGCCCGCTTTCCAGTCGGGAAACCTGTCGTGCCAGCTGCATTA
ATGAATCGGCCAACGCGCGGGGAGAGGCGGTTTGCGTATTGGGCGCTCTTCCGCTTCCTCGCTCACTGAC
TCGCTGCGCTCGGTCGTTCGGCTGCGGCGAGCGGTATCAGCTCACTCAAAGGCGGTAATACGGTTATCCA
CAGAATCAGGGGATAACGCAGGAAAGAACATGTGAGCAAAAGGCCAGCAAAAGGCCAGGAACCGTAAAAA
GGCCGCGTTGCTGGCGTTTTTCCATAGGCTCCGCCCCCCTGACGAGCATCACAAAAATCGACGCTCAAGT
CAGAGGTGGCGAAACCCGACAGGACTATAAAGATACCAGGCGTTTCCCCCTGGAAGCTCCCTCGTGCGCT
CTCCTGTTCCGACCCTGCCGCTTACCGGATACCTGTCCGCCTTTCTCCCTTCGGGAAGCGTGGCGCTTTC
TCATAGCTCACGCTGTAGGTATCTCAGTTCGGTGTAGGTCGTTCGCTCCAAGCTGGGCTGTGTGCACGAA
CCCCCCGTTCAGCCCGACCGCTGCGCCTTATCCGGTAACTATCGTCTTGAGTCCAACCCGGTAAGACACG
ACTTATCGCCACTGGCAGCAGCCACTGGTAACAGGATTAGCAGAGCGAGGTATGTAGGCGGTGCTACAGA
GTTCTTGAAGTGGTGGCCTAACTACGGCTACACTAGAAGAACAGTATTTGGTATCTGCGCTCTGCTGAAG
CCAGTTACCTTCGGAAAAAGAGTTGGTAGCTCTTGATCCGGCAAACAAACCACCGCTGGTAGCGGTGGTT
TTTTTGTTTGCAAGCAGCAGATTACGCGCAGAAAAAAAGGATCTCAAGAAGATCCTTTGATCTTTTCTAC
GGGGTCTGACGCTCAGTGGAACGAAAACTCACGTTAAGGGATTTTGGTCATGAGATTATCAAAAAGGATC
TTCACCTAGATCCTTTTAAATTAAAAATGAAGTTTTAAATCAATCTAAAGTATATATGAGTAAACTTGGT
CTGACAGTTACCAATGCTTAATCAGTGAGGCACCTATCTCAGCGATCTGTCTATTTCGTTCATCCATAGT
TGCCTGACTCCCCGTCGTGTAGATAACTACGATACGGGAGGGCTTACCATCTGGCCCCAGTGCTGCAATG
ATACCGCGAGACCCACGCTCACCGGCTCCAGATTTATCAGCAATAAACCAGCCAGCCGGAAGGGCCGAGC
GCAGAAGTGGTCCTGCAACTTTATCCGCCTCCATCCAGTCTATTAATTGTTGCCGGGAAGCTAGAGTAAG
TAGTTCGCCAGTTAATAGTTTGCGCAACGTTGTTGCCATTGCTACAGGCATCGTGGTGTCACGCTCGTCG
TTTGGTATGGCTTCATTCAGCTCCGGTTCCCAACGATCAAGGCGAGTTACATGATCCCCCATGTTGTGCA
AAAAAGCGGTTAGCTCCTTCGGTCCTCCGATCGTTGTCAGAAGTAAGTTGGCCGCAGTGTTATCACTCAT
GGTTATGGCAGCACTGCATAATTCTCTTACTGTCATGCCATCCGTAAGATGCTTTTCTGTGACTGGTGAG
TACTCAACCAAGTCATTCTGAGAATAGTGTATGCGGCGACCGAGTTGCTCTTGCCCGGCGTCAATACGGG
ATAATACCGCGCCACATAGCAGAACTTTAAAAGTGCTCATCATTGGAAAACGTTCTTCGGGGCGAAAACT
CTCAAGGATCTTACCGCTGTTGAGATCCAGTTCGATGTAACCCACTCGTGCACCCAACTGATCTTCAGCA
TCTTTTACTTTCACCAGCGTTTCTGGGTGAGCAAAAACAGGAAGGCAAAATGCCGCAAAAAAGGGAATAA
GGGCGACACGGAAATGTTGAATACTCATACTCTTCCTTTTTCAATATTATTGAAGCATTTATCAGGGTTA
TTGTCTCATGAGCGGATACATATTTGAATGTATTTAGAAAAATAAACAAATAGGGGTTCCGCGCACATTT
CCCCGAAAAGTGCCACCTGACGTCGACGGATCGGGAGATCTCCCGATCCCCTATGGTGCACTCTCAGTAC
AATCTGCTCTGATGCCGCATAGTTAAGCCAGTATCTGCTCCCTGCTTGTGTGTTGGAGGTCGCTGAGTAG
TGCGCGAGCAAAATTTAAGCTACAACAAGGCAAGGCTTGACCGACAATTGCATGAAGAATCTGCTTAGGG
TTAGGCGTTTTGCGCTGCTTCGCGATGTACGGGCCAGATATACGCGTTGACATTGATTATTGACTAGTTA
TTAATAGTAATCAATTACGGGGTCATTAGTTCATAGCCCATATATGGAGTTCCGCGTTACATAACTTACG
GTAAATGGCCCGCCTGGCTGACCGCCCAACGACCCCCGCCCATTGACGTCAATAATGACGTATGTTCCCA
TAGTAACGCCAATAGGGACTTTCCATTGACGTCAATGGGTGGAGTATTTACGGTAAACTGCCCACTTGGC
AGTACATCAAGTGTATCATATGCCAAGTACGCCCCCTATTGACGTCAATGACGGTAAATGGCCCGCCTGG
CATTATGCCCAGTACATGACCTTATGGGACTTTCCTACTTGGCAGTACATCTACGTATTAGTCATCGCTA
TTACCATGGTGATGCGGTTTTGGCAGTACATCAATGGGCGTGGATAGCGGTTTGACTCACGGGGATTTCC
AAGTCTCCACCCCATTGACGTCAATGGGAGTTTGTTTTGGCACCAAAATCAACGGGACTTTCCAAAATGT
CGTAACAACTCCGCCCCATTGACGCAAATGGGCGGTAGGCGTGTACGGTGGGAGGTCTATATAAGCAGAG
CTCTCTGGCTAACTAGAGAACCCACTGCTTACTGGCTTATCGAAATTAATACGACTCACTATAGGGAGAC
CCAAGCTGGCTAGCGCCGCCACCATGGACTACAAGGACGACGACGATAAGATGGCGCCAAAGAAAAAGCG
CAAGGTCCGCGGAATGCGGCTGAAGATTAACTGCGACTTCGACAGCAAGATCATCCCCAAGGACTTCCAG
TCCAAGGTCGTGTCCCTGTTCAAAGCCGGAATTATGAAAAGCTCCCCGGAGAGATACGAGAACCTGTTTG
GTGGAAACAAGCACAAGCAGTACACTTTCTCGGTGTATCTCCCAAAACCTCAGAACAAGGGCGCCGAAAT
TCAGCTGAACGAGGCGAACTGTATCATCAACTTCTCCACCGGCGATGCTGAAACCGGTATTATCTTCTAC
AACGCCCTGATTAGCCTGAGAGGCTCCAAGGTCCTGTTTGGGGCCGGAAATCACATCACCGTGAAGAACA
TCCAGATCGTGCCTGAGAAGAAGATCATCGGGAAGCAAACCATTCTGCGGACCCTTTCGCCGGTGGTGTC
GAGGGATCACAACCGGGAAACCTTCAAGAATTGGTTCTACTCATTCGAGGACGAAGAATTCGAGCCTACT
TTGAAGCGGAACATGCTGCCGTACCTCATCGACGCCTTTGGAGAACAGGCTCGCTACGATCTGGAAAAGC
TGAAGATCACGCCCATTTCCATGAAGAAAGTCGTGGTGTACTGCCATGAGATCCACATCGAGAGCTCCGT
GGGCATCTTCGAGCTGGAAGCCGAGGCATACCTCCAAAAGTACCTCGTGGAAAACGGAATCGGCACTATG
ACTGGCTCAGGGTTCGGAATGATTGAACAGTTCTGAAGTTTAAACCGCTGATCAGCCTCGACTGTGCCTT
CTAGTTGCCAGCCATCTGTTGTTTGCCCCTCCCCCGTGCCTTCCTTGACCCTGGAAGGTGCCACTCCCAC
TGTCCTTTCCTAATAAAATGAGGAAATTGCATCGCATTGTCTGAGTAGGTGTCATTCTATTCTGGGGGGT
GGGGTGGGGCAGGACAGCAAGGGGGAGGATTGGGAAGACAATAGCAGGCATGCTGGGGATGCGGTGGGCT
CTATGGCTTCTGAGGCGGAAAGAACCAGCTGGGGCTCTAGGGGGTATCCCC
[124 nt withheld, positions 5792-5915]
C
[91 nt withheld, positions 5917-6007]
A
[49 nt withheld, positions 6009-6057]
CCTTTGACGTTGGAGTCCACGTTCTTT
[37 nt withheld, positions 6085-6121]
Features (pLannotate 1.2.2; 20 found; start..end, strand, type, name):
    113..442     +  promoter       SV40 promoter: SV40 enhancer and early promoter
    509..1300    +  CDS            neo: KKA2_KLEPN - Also known as kan, nptII. Experimental evidence at protein level: Swiss-Prot protein existence level 1. Resistance to kanamycin, neomycin, paromomycin, ribostamycin, butirosin and gentamicin B. From Klebsiella pneumoniae.
   1324..1482    +  CDS            ble (fragment): BLE_KLEPN - Experimental evidence at protein level: Swiss-Prot protein existence level 1. Binding protein with a strong affinity to the bleomycin family of antibiotics. Binds to CL990; an antimitotic-antibiotic compound. From Klebsiella pneumoniae.
   1477..1598    +  polyA_signal   SV40 poly(A) signal: SV40 polyadenylation signal
   1671..1687    -  protein_bind   lac operator: The lac repressor binds to the lac operator to inhibit transcription in E. coli. This inhibition can be relieved by adding lactose or isopropyl-β-D-thiogalactopyranoside (IPTG). lac repressor encoded by lacI
   1695..1725    -  promoter       lac promoter: promoter for the E. coli lac operon
   1740..1761    -  protein_bind   CAP binding site: CAP binding activates transcription in the presence of cAMP. E. coli catabolite activator protein
   1774..1866    -  CDS            lacI (fragment): lac repressor; lacI; The lac repressor binds to the lac operator to inhibit transcription in E. coli. This inhibition can be relieved by adding lactose or isopropyl-β-D-thiogalactopyranoside (IPTG).
   2049..2637    -  rep_origin     ori: high-copy-number ColE1/pMB1/pBR322/pUC origin of replication
   2808..3668    -  CDS            AmpR: β-lactamase; bla; confers resistance to ampicillin, carbenicillin, and related antibiotics
   3669..3773    -  promoter       AmpR promoter: bla
   3832..3884    -  misc_feature   bom (fragment): basis of mobility region from pBR322
   4039..4418    +  enhancer       CMV enhancer: human cytomegalovirus immediate early enhancer
   4419..4622    +  promoter       CMV promoter: human cytomegalovirus (CMV) immediate early promoter
   4618..4651    +  LTR            5' LTR (truncated) (fragment): truncated 5' long terminal repeat (LTR) from HIV-1
   4667..4685    +  promoter       T7 promoter: promoter for bacteriophage T7 RNA polymerase
   4720..4742    +  CDS            3xFLAG (fragment): three tandem FLAG® epitope tags
   5522..5746    +  polyA_signal   bGH poly(A) signal: bovine growth hormone polyadenylation signal
   5750..5771    +  promoter       SV40 promoter (fragment): SV40 enhancer and early promoter
   5792..99      +  rep_origin     f1 ori (across the origin) (sequence partly withheld): f1 bacteriophage origin of replication; arrow indicates direction of (+) strand synthesis
