[The description below was written by a language model from this plasmid's Addgene catalogue record and pLannotate feature annotations shown in this document.]
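Description:
pcDNA-Flag-LmoCas6 is a mammalian expression plasmid of about 6.1 kb built on a pcDNA backbone. It encodes the Cas6 protein of the Listeria monocytogenes type I-B CRISPR-Cas system. It is maintained in E. coli at high copy through a ColE1/pUC-type origin and selected with ampicillin via the β-lactamase gene. An f1 origin is also present and allows single-stranded DNA production. A separate mammalian selection cassette places the neomycin phosphotransferase gene under the SV40 enhancer/early promoter with an SV40 polyadenylation signal, which would permit G418 selection of transfected cells.

In the expression cassette, the CMV immediate-early enhancer and promoter drive the 783 bp LmoCas6 insert, and the transcript is terminated by the bovine growth hormone polyadenylation signal. The coding sequence carries an N-terminal Flag epitope for detection and a nuclear localization signal that directs the bacterial protein to the nucleus. The automated annotation picks up only a short fragment matching a FLAG tag and does not label the Cas6 reading frame or the NLS. These lie in the unannotated stretch between the tag and the bGH signal. A T7 promoter between the CMV promoter and the insert can serve for in vitro transcription or as a sequencing primer site. Other short hits, such as the HIV-1 LTR, ble and lacI fragments, look like backbone remnants or annotation artefacts rather than functional parts.

In type I systems, Cas6 processes the CRISPR RNA and remains part of the Cascade surveillance complex. The associated work concerns targeted transcriptional modulation with type I CRISPR-Cas systems in human cells. This plasmid therefore presumably supplies one subunit, to be co-delivered with constructs for the other Cascade components and the crRNA, although the record does not specify these partners.
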