Addgene plasmid #126485: pcDNA-Flag-LmoCas6
Purpose: Encodes L.monocytogenes CRISPR Type I-B Cas6 with N-terminal fusion of Flag tag epitope and nuclear localization signal driven by CMV promoter
Depositing lab: Charles Gersbach. Depositing organization: Duke University. Publication: Targeted transcriptional modulation with type I CRISPR-Cas systems in human cells. Pickar-Oliver A, Black JB, Lewis MM, Mutchnick KJ, Klann TS, Gilcrest KA, Sitton MJ, Nelson CE, Barrera A, Bartelt LC, Reddy TE, Beisel CL, Barrangou R, Gersbach CA. Nat Biotechnol. 2019 Sep 23. pii: 10.1038/s41587-019-0235-7. doi: 10.1038/s41587-019-0235-7. PubMed 31548729.
Backbone
  Vector backbone: pcDNA
  Total vector size (bp): 6117
  Vector type: Mammalian Expression, CRISPR
Growth in bacteria
  Bacterial resistance: Ampicillin, 100 μg/mL
  Growth temperature: 37°C
  Growth strain: NEB Stable
  Copy number: High Copy
Gene/Insert
  Gene/Insert name: LmoCas6
  Insert size (bp): 783
  Promoter: CMV
  Tag / fusion protein: Flag, NLS (N terminal on insert)
  Cloning method: Gibson Cloning
  Sequencing primers: 5′ TAATACGACTCACTATAGG
Terms and licenses: Academic/Nonprofit Terms; Industry Terms: Not Available to Industry
How to cite: pcDNA-Flag-LmoCas6 was a gift from Charles Gersbach (Addgene plasmid # 126485 ; http://n2t.net/addgene:126485 ; RRID:Addgene_126485)
