>Addgene plasmid #126485 | pcDNA-Flag-LmoCas6 | depositor partial sequence | sequence record 241872 | Flag-LmoCas6 - WRONG
ATGGATTACAAAGACGACGATGATAAGATGGCCCCCAAGAAGAAGAGAAAGGTCCGCGGCATGAGATTAA
AGATAAATTGTGATTTTGATTCTAAAATAATCCCAAAAGATTTTCAAAGTAAAGTTGTTAGTCTATTCAA
AGCAGGAATTATGAAATCGAGTCCTGAGAGATATGAGAATTTATTTGGCGGAAATAAGCATAAGCAATAT
ACATTTTCAGTGTACCTTCCCAAACCTCAAAATAAAGGTGCGGAAATTCAGTTAAATGAAGCAAATTGTA
TTATTAATTTTTCAACGGGAGATGCGGAAACGGGAATCATTTTTTATAATGCTTTGATCAGTTTGAGAGG
TAGCAAAGTTTTATTTGGAGCTGGGAACCATATTACTGTAAAAAACATCCAAATCGTTCCAGAGAAAAAA
ATTATCGGCAAACAAACAATTTTGAGAACGCTTTCACCTGTGGTTAGTAGAGATCATAATAGAGAAACAT
TCAAGAATTGGTTTTACAGTTTTGAGGATGAGGAATTTGAGCCAACTTTGAAAAGAAATATGTTGCCTTA
TTTAATAGATGCATTTGGTGAGCAAGCTCGTTATGATTTGGAGAAATTGAAAATAACGCCAATTTCGATG
AAGAAAGTAGTCGTTTATTGCCATGAGATACATATTGAAAGTTCAGTTGGGATTTTTGAATTGGAGGCTG
AGGCATATTTGCAGAAGTATTTGGTGGAGAATGGGATTGGGACTATGACAGGATCTGGATTTGGCATGAT
AGAGCAGTTTTAG
